>Addgene plasmid #142525 | TFORF0005 | addgene full sequence | sequence record 395956 | Addgene NGS Result
TTAATGTAGTCTTATGCAATACTCTTGTAGTCTTGCAACATGGTAACGATGAGTTAGCAACATGCCTTAC
AAGGAGAGAAAAAGCACCGTGCATGCCGATTGGTGGAAGTAAGGTGGTACGATCGTGCCTTATTAGGAAG
GCAACAGACGGGTCTGACATGGATTGGACGAACCACTGAATTGCCGCATTGCAGAGATATTGTATTTAAG
TGCCTAGCTCGATACATAAACGGGTCTCTCTGGTTAGACCAGATCTGAGCCTGGGAGCTCTCTGGCTAAC
TAGGGAACCCACTGCTTAAGCCTCAATAAAGCTTGCCTTGAGTGCTTCAAGTAGTGTGTGCCCGTCTGTT
GTGTGACTCTGGTAACTAGAGATCCCTCAGACCCTTTTAGTCAGTGTGGAAAATCTCTAGCAGTGGCGCC
CGAACAGGGACTTGAAAGCGAAAGGGAAACCAGAGGAGCTCTCTCGACGCAGGACTCGGCTTGCTGAAGC
GCGCACGGCAAGAGGCGAGGGGCGGCGACTGGTGAGTACGCCAAAAATTTTGACTAGCGGAGGCTAGAAG
GAGAGAGATGGGTGCGAGAGCGTCAGTATTAAGCGGGGGAGAATTAGATCGCGATGGGAAAAAATTCGGT
TAAGGCCAGGGGGAAAGAAAAAATATAAATTAAAACATATAGTATGGGCAAGCAGGGAGCTAGAACGATT
CGCAGTTAATCCTGGCCTGTTAGAAACATCAGAAGGCTGTAGACAAATACTGGGACAGCTACAACCATCC
CTTCAGACAGGATCAGAAGAACTTAGATCATTATATAATACAGTAGCAACCCTCTATTGTGTGCATCAAA
GGATAGAGATAAAAGACACCAAGGAAGCTTTAGACAAGATAGAGGAAGAGCAAAACAAAAGTAAGACCAC
CGCACAGCAAGCGGCCGCTGATCTTCAGACCTGGAGGAGGAGATATGAGGGACAATTGGAGAAGTGAATT
ATATAAATATAAAGTAGTAAAAATTGAACCATTAGGAGTAGCACCCACCAAGGCAAAGAGAAGAGTGGTG
CAGAGAGAAAAAAGAGCAGTGGGAATAGGAGCTTTGTTCCTTGGGTTCTTGGGAGCAGCAGGAAGCACTA
TGGGCGCAGCGTCAATGACGCTGACGGTACAGGCCAGACAATTATTGTCTGGTATAGTGCAGCAGCAGAA
CAATTTGCTGAGGGCTATTGAGGCGCAACAGCATCTGTTGCAACTCACAGTCTGGGGCATCAAGCAGCTC
CAGGCAAGAATCCTGGCTGTGGAAAGATACCTAAAGGATCAACAGCTCCTGGGGATTTGGGGTTGCTCTG
GAAAACTCATTTGCACCACTGCTGTGCCTTGGAATGCTAGTTGGAGTAATAAATCTCTGGAACAGATTTG
GAATCACACGACCTGGATGGAGTGGGACAGAGAAATTAACAATTACACAAGCTTAATACACTCCTTAATT
GAAGAATCGCAAAACCAGCAAGAAAAGAATGAACAAGAATTATTGGAATTAGATAAATGGGCAAGTTTGT
GGAATTGGTTTAACATAACAAATTGGCTGTGGTATATAAAATTATTCATAATGATAGTAGGAGGCTTGGT
AGGTTTAAGAATAGTTTTTGCTGTACTTTCTATAGTGAATAGAGTTAGGCAGGGATATTCACCATTATCG
TTTCAGACCCACCTCCCAACCCCGAGGGGACCCATGCATTGCATCTCAATTAGTCAGCAACCAGGTGTGG
AAAGTCCCCAGGCTCCCCAGCAGGCAGAAGTATGCAAAGCATGCGTCTCAATTAGTCAGCAACCATAGTC
CCGCCCCTAACTCCGCCCATCCCGCCCCTAACTCCGCCCAGTTCCGCCCATTCTCCGCCCCATGGCTGAC
TAATTTTTTTTATTTATGCAGAGGCCGAGGCCGCCTCGGCCTCTGAGCTATTCCAGAAGTAGTGAGGAGG
CTTTTTTGGAGGCCTAGGCTTTTGCAAAAAGCTTTCTAGAGGTACCACCGGAGCTTACCATGACCGAGTA
CAAGCCCACGGTGCGCCTCGCCACCCGCGACGACGTCCCCAGGGCCGTACGCACCCTCGCCGCCGCGTTC
GCCGACTACCCCGCCACGCGCCACACCGTCGATCCGGACCGCCACATCGAGCGGGTCACCGAGCTGCAAG
AACTCTTCCTCACGCGCGTCGGGCTCGACATCGGCAAGGTGTGGGTCGCGGACGACGGCGCCGCCGTGGC
GGTCTGGACCACGCCGGAGAGCGTCGAAGCGGGGGCGGTGTTCGCCGAGATCGGCCCGCGCATGGCCGAG
TTGAGCGGTTCCCGGCTGGCCGCGCAGCAACAGATGGAAGGCCTCCTGGCGCCGCACCGGCCCAAGGAGC
CCGCGTGGTTCCTGGCCACCGTCGGCGTCTCGCCCGACCACCAGGGCAAGGGTCTGGGCAGCGCCGTCGT
GCTCCCCGGAGTGGAGGCGGCCGAGCGCGCCGGGGTGCCCGCCTTCCTGGAGACCTCCGCGCCCCGCAAC
CTCCCCTTCTACGAGCGGCTCGGCTTCACCGTCACCGCCGACGTCGAGGTGCCCGAAGGACCGCGCACCT
GGTGCATGACCCGCAAGCCCGGTGCCAGTTAACGAATTCTAGATCTTGAGACAAATGGCAGTATTCATCC
ACAATTTTAAAAGAAAAGGGGGGATTGGGGGGTACAGTGCAGGGGAAAGAATAGTAGACATAATAGCAAC
AGACATACAAACTAAAGAATTACAAAAACAAATTACAAAAATTCAAAATTTTCGGGTTTATTACAGGGAC
AGCAGAGATCCACTTTGGCGCCGGCTCGAGGCCTGCAGGTGCAAAGATGGATAAAGTTTTAAACAGAGAG
GAATCTTTGCAGCTAATGGACCTTCTAGGTCTTGAAAGGAGTGGGAATTGGCTCCGGTGCCCGTCAGTGG
GCAGAGCGCACATCGCCCACAGTCCCCGAGAAGTTGGGGGGAGGGGTCGGCAATTGAACCGGTGCCTAGA
GAAGGTGGCGCGGGGTAAACTGGGAAAGTGATGTCGTGTACTGGCTCCGCCTTTTTCCCGAGGGTGGGGG
AGAACCGTATATAAGTGCAGTAGTCGCCGTGAACGTTCTTTTTCGCAACGGGTTTGCCGCCAGAACACAG
GTAAGTGCCGTGTGTGGTTCCCGCGGGCCTGGCCTCTTTACGGGTTATGGCCCTTGCGTGCCTTGAATTA
CTTCCACCTGGCTGCAGTACGTGATTCTTGATCCCGAGCTTCGGGTTGGAAGTGGGTGGGAGAGTTCGAG
GCCTTGCGCTTAAGGAGCCCCTTCGCCTCGTGCTTGAGTTGAGGCCTGGCCTGGGCGCTGGGGCCGCCGC
GTGCGAATCTGGTGGCACCTTCGCGCCTGTCTCGCTGCTTTCGATAAGTCTCTAGCCATTTAAAATTTTT
GATGACCTGCTGCGACGCTTTTTTTCTGGCAAGATAGTCTTGTAAATGCGGGCCAAGATCTGCACACTGG
TATTTCGGTTTTTGGGGCCGCGGGCGGCGACGGGGCCCGTGCGTCCCAGCGCACATGTTCGGCGAGGCGG
GGCCTGCGAGCGCGGCCACCGAGAATCGGACGGGGGTAGTCTCAAGCTGGCCGGCCTGCTCTGGTGCCTG
GCCTCGCGCCGCCGTGTATCGCCCCGCCCTGGGCGGCAAGGCTGGCCCGGTCGGCACCAGTTGCGTGAGC
GGAAAGATGGCCGCTTCCCGGCCCTGCTGCAGGGAGCTCAAAATGGAGGACGCGGCGCTCGGGAGAGCGG
GCGGGTGAGTCACCCACACAAAGGAAAAGGGCCTTTCCGTCCTCAGCCGTCGCTTCATGTGACTCCACGG
AGTACCGGGCGCCGTCCAGGCACCTCGATTAGTTCTCGAGCTTTTGGAGTACGTCGTCTTTAGGTTGGGG
GGAGGGGTTTTATGCGATGGAGTTTCCCCACACTGAGTGGGTGGAGACTGAAGTTAGGCCAGCTTGGCAC
TTGATGTAATTCTCCTTGGAATTTGCCCTTTTTGAGTTTGGATCTTGGTTCATTCTCAAGCCTCAGACAG
TGGTTCAAAGTTTTTTTCTTCCATTTCAGGTGTCGTGAGGCTAGCACCGCCACCATGGCGCTGGGGCTGC
AGCGCGCAAGGTCGACCACGGAGCTGCGCAAGGAAAAGTCCCGGGATGCGGCCCGCAGCCGGCGCAGCCA
GGAGACCGAGGTGCTGTACCAGCTGGCTCACACGCTGCCCTTCGCCCGCGGCGTCAGCGCCCACCTGGAC
AAGGCCTCTATCATGCGCCTCACCATCAGCTACCTGCGCATGCACCGCCTCTGCGCCGCAGGGGAGTGGA
ACCAGGTGGGAGCAGGGGGAGAACCACTGGATGCCTGCTACCTGAAGGCCCTGGAGGGCTTCGTCATGGT
GCTCACCGCCGAGGGAGACATGGCTTACCTGTCGGAGAATGTCAGCAAACACCTGGGCCTCAGTCAGCTG
GAGCTCATTGGACACAGCATCTTTGATTTCATCCACCCCTGTGACCAAGAGGAGCTTCAGGACGCCCTGA
CCCCCCAGCAGACCCTGTCCAGGAGGAAGGTGGAGGCCCCCACGGAGCGGTGCTTCTCCTTGCGCATGAA
GAGTACACTCACCAGCCGCGGGCGCACCCTCAACCTCAAGGCGGCCACCTGGAAGGTGCTGAACTGCTCT
GGACATATGAGGGCCTACAAGCCACCTGCGCAGACTTCTCCAGCTGGGAGCCCTGACTCAGAGCCCCCGC
TGCAGTGCCTGGTGCTCATCTGCGAAGCCATCCCCCACCCAGGCAGCCTGGAGCCCCCACTGGGCCGAGG
GGCCTTCCTCAGCCGCCACAGCCTGGACATGAAGTTCACCTACTGTGACGACAGGATTGCAGAAGTGGCT
GGCTATAGTCCCGATGACCTGATCGGCTGTTCCGCCTACGAGTACATCCACGCGCTGGACTCCGATGCGG
TCAGCAAGAGCATCCACACCTTGCTGAGCAAGGGCCAGGCAGTAACAGGGCAGTATCGCTTCCTGGCCCG
GAGTGGTGGCTACCTGTGGACCCAGACCCAGGCCACAGTGGTGTCAGGGGGACGGGGCCCCCAGTCGGAG
AGTATCGTCTGTGTCCATTTTTTAATCAGCCAGGTGGAAGAGACCGGAGTGGTGCTGTCCCTGGAGCAAA
CGGAGCAACACTCTCGCAGACCCATTCAGCGGGGCGCCCCCTCTCAGAAGGACACCCCTAACCCTGGGGA
CAGCCTTGACACCCCTGGCCCCCGGATCCTTGCCTTCCTGCACCCGCCTTCCCTGAGCGAGGCTGCCCTG
GCCGCTGACCCCCGCCGTTTCTGCAGCCCTGACCTCCGTCGCCTCCTGGGACCCATCCTGGATGGGGCTT
CAGTAGCAGCCACTCCCAGCACCCCGCTGGCCACACGGCACCCCCAAAGTCCTCTTTCGGCTGATCTCCC
AGATGAACTACCTGTGGGCACCGAGAATGTGCACAGACTCTTCACCTCCGGGAAAGACACTGAGGCAGTG
GAGACAGATTTAGATATAGCTCAGGATGCTGATGCTCTGGATTTGGAGATGCTGGCCCCCTACATCTCCA
TGGATGATGACTTCCAGCTCAACGCCAGCGAGCAGCTACCCAGGGCCTACCACAGACCTCTGGGGGCTGT
CCCCCGGCCCCGTGCTCGGAGCTTCCATGGCCTGTCACCTCCAGCCCTTGAGCCCTCCCTGCTACCCCGC
TGGGGGAGTGACCCCCGGCTGAGCTGCTCCAGCCCTTCCAGAGGGGACCCCTCAGCATCCTCTCCCATGG
CTGGGGCTCGGAAGAGGACCCTGGCCCAGAGCTCAGAGGACGAGGACGAGGGAGTGGAGCTGCTGGGAGT
GAGACCTCCCAAAAGGTCCCCCAGCCCAGAACACGAAAACTTTCTGCTCTTTCCTCTCAGCCTGAGTTTC
CTTCTGACAGGAGGACCAGCCCCAGGGAGCCTGCAGGACCCCAGCACCCCACTCCTGAACCTGAATGAGC
CCCTGGGCCTGGGCCCCTCACTGCTCTCTCCGTACTCAGACGAGGACACTACCCAGCCCGGGGGCCCCTT
CCAGCCAAGGGCAGGCTCAGCCCAGGCTGACTAGTAATGAACTAGTCCGTAACTTGAAAGTATTTCGATT
TCTTGGCTTTATATATCTTGTGGAAAGGACGACCACGCGAGCTAGACGATCGATGAACGCGTTAAGTCGA
CAATCAACCTCTGGATTACAAAATTTGTGAAAGATTGACTGGTATTCTTAACTATGTTGCTCCTTTTACG
CTATGTGGATACGCTGCTTTAATGCCTTTGTATCATGCTATTGCTTCCCGTATGGCTTTCATTTTCTCCT
CCTTGTATAAATCCTGGTTGCTGTCTCTTTATGAGGAGTTGTGGCCCGTTGTCAGGCAACGTGGCGTGGT
GTGCACTGTGTTTGCTGACGCAACCCCCACTGGTTGGGGCATTGCCACCACCTGTCAGCTCCTTTCCGGG
ACTTTCGCTTTCCCCCTCCCTATTGCCACGGCGGAACTCATCGCCGCCTGCCTTGCCCGCTGCTGGACAG
GGGCTCGGCTGTTGGGCACTGACAATTCCGTGGTGTTGTCGGGGAAATCATCGTCCTTTCCTTGGCTGCT
CGCCTGTGTTGCCACCTGGATTCTGCGCGGGACGTCCTTCTGCTACGTCCCTTCGGCCCTCAATCCAGCG
GACCTTCCTTCCCGCGGCCTGCTGCCGGCTCTGCGGCCTCTTCCGCGTCTTCGCCTTCGCCCTCAGACGA
GTCGGATCTCCCTTTGGGCCGCCTCCCCGCGTCGACTTTAAGACCAATGACTTACAAGGCAGCTGTAGAT
CTTAGCCACTTTTTAAAAGAAAAGGGGGGACTGGAAGGGCTAATTCACTCCCAACGAAGACAAGATCTGC
TTTTTGCTTGTACTGGGTCTCTCTGGTTAGACCAGATCTGAGCCTGGGAGCTCTCTGGCTAACTAGGGAA
CCCACTGCTTAAGCCTCAATAAAGCTTGCCTTGAGTGCTTCAAGTAGTGTGTGCCCGTCTGTTGTGTGAC
TCTGGTAACTAGAGATCCCTCAGACCCTTTTAGTCAGTGTGGAAAATCTCTAGCAGTACGTATAGTAGTT
CATGTCATCTTATTATTCAGTATTTATAACTTGCAAAGAAATGAATATCAGAGAGTGAGAGGAACTTGTT
TATTGCAGCTTATAATGGTTACAAATAAAGCAATAGCATCACAAATTTCACAAATAAAGCATTTTTTTCA
CTGCATTCTAGTTGTGGTTTGTCCAAACTCATCAATGTATCTTATCATGTCTGGCTCTAGCTATCCCGCC
CCTAACTCCGCCCATCCCGCCCCTAACTCCGCCCAGTTCCGCCCATTCTCCGCCCCATGGCTGACTAATT
TTTTTTATTTATGCAGAGGCCGAGGCCGCCTCGGCCTCTGAGCTATTCCAGAAGTAGTGAGGAGGCTTTT
TTGGAGGCCTAGGGACGTACCCAATTCGCCCTATAGTGAGTCGTATTACGCGCGCTCACTGGCCGTCGTT
TTACAACGTCGTGACTGGGAAAACCCTGGCGTTACCCAACTTAATCGCCTTGCAGCACATCCCCCTTTCG
CCAGCTGGCGTAATAGCGAAGAGGCCCGCACCGATCGCCCTTCCCAACAGTTGCGCAGCCTGAATGGCGA
ATGGG
[124 nt withheld, positions 7706-7829]
C
[91 nt withheld, positions 7831-7921]
A
[49 nt withheld, positions 7923-7971]
CCTTTGACGTTGGAGTCCACGTTCTTT
[37 nt withheld, positions 7999-8035]
ACCCTATCTCGGTCTATTCTTTTGATTTATAAGGGATTTTGCCGATTTCGGCCTATTGGTTAAAAAATGA
GCTGATTTAACAAAAATTTAACGCGAATTTTAACAAAATATTAACGCTTACAATTTAGGTGGCACTTTTC
GGGGAAATGTGCGCGGAACCCCTATTTGTTTATTTTTCTAAATACATTCAAATATGTATCCGCTCATGAG
ACAATAACCCTGATAAATGCTTCAATAATATTGAAAAAGGAAGAGTATGAGTATTCAACATTTCCGTGTC
GCCCTTATTCCCTTTTTTGCGGCATTTTGCCTTCCTGTTTTTGCTCACCCAGAAACGCTGGTGAAAGTAA
AAGATGCTGAAGATCAGTTGGGTGCACGAGTGGGTTACATCGAACTGGATCTCAACAGCGGTAAGATCCT
TGAGAGTTTTCGCCCCGAAGAACGTTTTCCAATGATGAGCACTTTTAAAGTTCTGCTATGTGGCGCGGTA
TTATCCCGTATTGACGCCGGGCAAGAGCAACTCGGTCGCCGCATACACTATTCTCAGAATGACTTGGTTG
AGTACTCACCAGTCACAGAAAAGCATCTTACGGATGGCATGACAGTAAGAGAATTATGCAGTGCTGCCAT
AACCATGAGTGATAACACTGCGGCCAACTTACTTCTGACAACGATCGGAGGACCGAAGGAGCTAACCGCT
TTTTTGCACAACATGGGGGATCATGTAACTCGCCTTGATCGTTGGGAACCGGAGCTGAATGAAGCCATAC
CAAACGACGAGCGTGACACCACGATGCCTGTAGCAATGGCAACAACGTTGCGCAAACTATTAACTGGCGA
ACTACTTACTCTAGCTTCCCGGCAACAATTAATAGACTGGATGGAGGCGGATAAAGTTGCAGGACCACTT
CTGCGCTCGGCCCTTCCGGCTGGCTGGTTTATTGCTGATAAATCTGGAGCCGGTGAGCGTGGGTCTCGCG
GTATCATTGCAGCACTGGGGCCAGATGGTAAGCCCTCCCGTATCGTAGTTATCTACACGACGGGGAGTCA
GGCAACTATGGATGAACGAAATAGACAGATCGCTGAGATAGGTGCCTCACTGATTAAGCATTGGTAACTG
TCAGACCAAGTTTACTCATATATACTTTAGATTGATTTAAAACTTCATTTTTAATTTAAAAGGATCTAGG
TGAAGATCCTTTTTGATAATCTCATGACCAAAATCCCTTAACGTGAGTTTTCGTTCCACTGAGCGTCAGA
CCCCGTAGAAAAGATCAAAGGATCTTCTTGAGATCCTTTTTTTCTGCGCGTAATCTGCTGCTTGCAAACA
AAAAAACCACCGCTACCAGCGGTGGTTTGTTTGCCGGATCAAGAGCTACCAACTCTTTTTCCGAAGGTAA
CTGGCTTCAGCAGAGCGCAGATACCAAATACTGTTCTTCTAGTGTAGCCGTAGTTAGGCCACCACTTCAA
GAACTCTGTAGCACCGCCTACATACCTCGCTCTGCTAATCCTGTTACCAGTGGCTGCTGCCAGTGGCGAT
AAGTCGTGTCTTACCGGGTTGGACTCAAGACGATAGTTACCGGATAAGGCGCAGCGGTCGGGCTGAACGG
GGGGTTCGTGCACACAGCCCAGCTTGGAGCGAACGACCTACACCGAACTGAGATACCTACAGCGTGAGCT
ATGAGAAAGCGCCACGCTTCCCGAAGGGAGAAAGGCGGACAGGTATCCGGTAAGCGGCAGGGTCGGAACA
GGAGAGCGCACGAGGGAGCTTCCAGGGGGAAACGCCTGGTATCTTTATAGTCCTGTCGGGTTTCGCCACC
TCTGACTTGAGCGTCGATTTTTGTGATGCTCGTCAGGGGGGCGGAGCCTATGGAAAAACGCCAGCAACGC
GGCCTTTTTACGGTTCCTGGCCTTTTGCTGGCCTTTTGCTCACATGTTCTTTCCTGCGTTATCCCCTGAT
TCTGTGGATAACCGTATTACCGCCTTTGAGTGAGCTGATACCGCTCGCCGCAGCCGAACGACCGAGCGCA
GCGAGTCAGTGAGCGAGGAAGCGGAAGAGCGCCCAATACGCAAACCGCCTCTCCCCGCGCGTTGGCCGAT
TCATTAATGCAGCTGGCACGACAGGTTTCCCGACTGGAAAGCGGGCAGTGAGCGCAACGCAATTAATGTG
AGTTAGCTCACTCATTAGGCACCCCAGGCTTTACACTTTATGCTTCCGGCTCGTATGTTGTGTGGAATTG
TGAGCGGATAACAATTTCACACAGGAAACAGCTATGACCATGATTACGCCAAGCGCGCAATTAACCCTCA
CTAAAGGGAACAAAAGCTGGAGCTGCAAGC
Features (pLannotate 1.2.2; 31 found; start..end, strand, type, name):
      5..231     +  promoter       RSV promoter: Rous sarcoma virus enhancer/promoter
    232..412     +  LTR            5' LTR (truncated): truncated 5' long terminal repeat (LTR) from HIV-1
    459..584     +  misc_feature   HIV-1 Ψ: packaging signal of human immunodeficiency virus type 1
    568..931     +  CDS            HIV-1 gag (fragment): gag protein from human immunodeficiency virus 1; gag
   1077..1310    +  misc_feature   RRE: The Rev response element (RRE) of HIV-1 allows for Rev-dependent mRNA export from the nucleus to the cytoplasm.
   1687..1713    +  CDS            Rev (fragment): human immunodeficiency virus 1 (HIV-1) Rev protein; rev; enhances nuclear export of unspliced and incompletely spliced viral mRNAs
   1720..1743    +  promoter       SV40 promoter (fragment): SV40 early promoter
   1744..1815    +  promoter       SV40 promoter (fragment): SV40 enhancer and early promoter
   1839..1974    +  rep_origin     SV40 ori: SV40 origin of replication
   2020..2616    +  CDS            PuroR (fragment): puromycin N-acetyltransferase; pac from Streptomyces; confers resistance to puromycin
   2665..2782    +  misc_feature   cPPT/CTS: central polypurine tract and central termination sequence of HIV-1
   2847..2913    +  CDS            small t antigen (fragment): SV40 (simian virus 40) small t antigen
   2920..4098    +  promoter       EF-1α promoter: strong constitutive promoter for human elongation factor EF-1α
   4115..6121    +  CDS            HIF3A: HIF3A_HUMAN - Also known as BHLHE17, MOP7, PASD7. Experimental evidence at protein level: Swiss-Prot protein existence level 1. [Isoform 5]: Attenuates the ability of transcription factor HIF1A to bind to hypoxia-responsive elements (HRE) located within the enhancer/promoter of hypoxia-inducible target genes and hence inhibits HRE-driven transcriptional activation. From Homo sapiens (Human).
   6137..6190    +  promoter       U6 promoter (fragment): RNA polymerase III promoter for human U6 snRNA
   6232..6820    +  misc_feature   WPRE: woodchuck hepatitis virus posttranscriptional regulatory element
   6871..6890    +  misc_feature   cPPT/CTS (fragment): central polypurine tract and central termination sequence of HIV-1
   6892..7125    +  LTR            3' LTR (ΔU3): self-inactivating 3' long terminal repeat (LTR) from HIV-1
   7203..7324    +  polyA_signal   SV40 poly(A) signal: SV40 polyadenylation signal
   7364..7499    +  rep_origin     SV40 ori: SV40 origin of replication
   7520..7538    -  promoter       T7 promoter: promoter for bacteriophage T7 RNA polymerase
   7546..7701    +  CDS            lacZα (fragment): LacZα fragment of β-galactosidase; lacZ fragment
   7706..8134    +  rep_origin     f1 ori (sequence partly withheld): f1 bacteriophage origin of replication; arrow indicates direction of (+) strand synthesis
   8187..8291    +  promoter       AmpR promoter: bla
   8292..9152    +  CDS            AmpR: β-lactamase; bla; confers resistance to ampicillin, carbenicillin, and related antibiotics
   9323..9911    +  rep_origin     ori: high-copy-number ColE1/pMB1/pBR322/pUC origin of replication
  10094..10186   +  CDS            lacI (fragment): lac repressor; lacI; The lac repressor binds to the lac operator to inhibit transcription in E. coli. This inhibition can be relieved by adding lactose or isopropyl-β-D-thiogalactopyranoside (IPTG).
  10199..10220   +  protein_bind   CAP binding site: CAP binding activates transcription in the presence of cAMP. E. coli catabolite activator protein
  10235..10265   +  promoter       lac promoter: promoter for the E. coli lac operon
  10273..10289   +  protein_bind   lac operator: The lac repressor binds to the lac operator to inhibit transcription in E. coli. This inhibition can be relieved by adding lactose or isopropyl-β-D-thiogalactopyranoside (IPTG). lac repressor encoded by lacI
  10334..10352   +  promoter       T3 promoter: promoter for bacteriophage T3 RNA polymerase
