[The description below was written by a language model from this plasmid's Addgene catalogue record and pLannotate feature annotations shown in this document.]
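Description:
TFORF0005 is a third-generation-style, self-inactivating lentiviral expression plasmid built on the pLX_TRC317 backbone. It carries the human HIF3A open reading frame as one member of a barcoded transcription factor ORF collection. In bacteria it is maintained through a high-copy ColE1/pUC-type origin and selected with ampicillin via the β-lactamase gene. An f1 origin and remnants of a lac/T7/T3 cloning region are also present in the backbone. The depositor warns that the plasmid can recombine, as is common for LTR-containing vectors, and notes that the ORF portion was made by gene synthesis.

The viral genome is transcribed from an RSV promoter fused to a truncated HIV-1 5' LTR. It contains the Ψ packaging signal with a gag fragment, the Rev response element for Rev-dependent nuclear export, a cPPT/CTS element and a ΔU3 3' LTR, followed by an SV40 polyadenylation signal. Two expression units sit between the LTRs. An SV40 early promoter drives puromycin N-acetyltransferase for selection of transduced mammalian cells. A full-length EF-1α promoter drives the HIF3A coding sequence, which the record ties to a specific RefSeq and Ensembl transcript. A WPRE downstream of the ORF enhances transcript stability and expression.

According to the record, each vector in the series carries a unique 24-bp barcode. The barcode is not annotated in the feature table. A short fragment annotated as U6 promoter lies between the ORF and the WPRE, and its role is not stated. The construct is intended for HIF3A overexpression, alone or in pooled screens where barcodes identify which transcription factor each cell received, such as directed differentiation studies.
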