Addgene plasmid #142525: TFORF0005
Purpose: Lentiviral vector for overexpressing transcription factor ORFs with unique 24-bp barcodes. Barcodes facilitate identification of transcription factors in pooled screens.
Depositing lab: Feng Zhang. Depositing organization: Broad Institute. Publication: A transcription factor atlas of directed differentiation. Joung J, Ma S, Tay T, Geiger-Schuller KR, Kirchgatterer PC, Verdine VK, Guo B, Arias-Garcia MA, Allen WE, Singh A, Kuksenko O, Abudayyeh OO, Gootenberg JS, Fu Z, Macrae RK, Buenrostro JD, Regev A, Zhang F. Cell. 2023 Jan 5;186(1):209-229.e26. doi: 10.1016/j.cell.2022.11.026. PubMed 36608654.
Backbone
  Vector backbone: pLX_TRC317
  Backbone manufacturer: Broad Institute Genetic Perturbation Platform
  Backbone size w/o insert (bp): 8264
  Vector type: Mammalian Expression, Lentiviral
  Selectable markers: Puromycin
Growth in bacteria
  Bacterial resistance: Ampicillin, 100 μg/mL
  Growth temperature: 37°C
  Growth strain: NEB Stable
  Copy number: High Copy
Gene/Insert
  Gene/Insert name: HIF3A
  Species: H. sapiens (human)
  Insert size (bp): 2111
  Entrez Gene: HIF3A (a.k.a. HIF-3A, HIF3-alpha-1, IPAS, MOP7, PASD7, bHLHe17)
  Promoter: EF1a
  Cloning method: Unknown
  Sequencing primers: 5′ GGGTGGAGACTGAAGTTAGGCCAG; 3′ CACATAGCGTAAAAGGAGCAACATAG
Terms and licenses: Academic/Nonprofit Terms; Industry Terms: Not Available to Industry
Depositor comments: NM_152795,ENST00000377670 . The transcription factor ORF portion of this plasmid was synthesized by Genewiz. Please test multiple small colonies in case of plasmid recombination. To make this collection available in a timely manner, a portion of this collection was not fully sequenced by Addgene. If an Addgene verified full plasmid sequence is not available, please contact us prior to placing an order to request the full sequence.
How to cite: TFORF0005 was a gift from Feng Zhang (Addgene plasmid # 142525 ; http://n2t.net/addgene:142525 ; RRID:Addgene_142525)
