>Addgene plasmid #142525 | TFORF0005 | depositor partial sequence | sequence record 279713 | Insert
ACCGCCACCATGGCGCTGGGGCTGCAGCGCGCAAGGTCGACCACGGAGCTGCGCAAGGAAAAGTCCCGGG
ATGCGGCCCGCAGCCGGCGCAGCCAGGAGACCGAGGTGCTGTACCAGCTGGCTCACACGCTGCCCTTCGC
CCGCGGCGTCAGCGCCCACCTGGACAAGGCCTCTATCATGCGCCTCACCATCAGCTACCTGCGCATGCAC
CGCCTCTGCGCCGCAGGGGAGTGGAACCAGGTGGGAGCAGGGGGAGAACCACTGGATGCCTGCTACCTGA
AGGCCCTGGAGGGCTTCGTCATGGTGCTCACCGCCGAGGGAGACATGGCTTACCTGTCGGAGAATGTCAG
CAAACACCTGGGCCTCAGTCAGCTGGAGCTCATTGGACACAGCATCTTTGATTTCATCCACCCCTGTGAC
CAAGAGGAGCTTCAGGACGCCCTGACCCCCCAGCAGACCCTGTCCAGGAGGAAGGTGGAGGCCCCCACGG
AGCGGTGCTTCTCCTTGCGCATGAAGAGTACACTCACCAGCCGCGGGCGCACCCTCAACCTCAAGGCGGC
CACCTGGAAGGTGCTGAACTGCTCTGGACATATGAGGGCCTACAAGCCACCTGCGCAGACTTCTCCAGCT
GGGAGCCCTGACTCAGAGCCCCCGCTGCAGTGCCTGGTGCTCATCTGCGAAGCCATCCCCCACCCAGGCA
GCCTGGAGCCCCCACTGGGCCGAGGGGCCTTCCTCAGCCGCCACAGCCTGGACATGAAGTTCACCTACTG
TGACGACAGGATTGCAGAAGTGGCTGGCTATAGTCCCGATGACCTGATCGGCTGTTCCGCCTACGAGTAC
ATCCACGCGCTGGACTCCGATGCGGTCAGCAAGAGCATCCACACCTTGCTGAGCAAGGGCCAGGCAGTAA
CAGGGCAGTATCGCTTCCTGGCCCGGAGTGGTGGCTACCTGTGGACCCAGACCCAGGCCACAGTGGTGTC
AGGGGGACGGGGCCCCCAGTCGGAGAGTATCGTCTGTGTCCATTTTTTAATCAGCCAGGTGGAAGAGACC
GGAGTGGTGCTGTCCCTGGAGCAAACGGAGCAACACTCTCGCAGACCCATTCAGCGGGGCGCCCCCTCTC
AGAAGGACACCCCTAACCCTGGGGACAGCCTTGACACCCCTGGCCCCCGGATCCTTGCCTTCCTGCACCC
GCCTTCCCTGAGCGAGGCTGCCCTGGCCGCTGACCCCCGCCGTTTCTGCAGCCCTGACCTCCGTCGCCTC
CTGGGACCCATCCTGGATGGGGCTTCAGTAGCAGCCACTCCCAGCACCCCGCTGGCCACACGGCACCCCC
AAAGTCCTCTTTCGGCTGATCTCCCAGATGAACTACCTGTGGGCACCGAGAATGTGCACAGACTCTTCAC
CTCCGGGAAAGACACTGAGGCAGTGGAGACAGATTTAGATATAGCTCAGGATGCTGATGCTCTGGATTTG
GAGATGCTGGCCCCCTACATCTCCATGGATGATGACTTCCAGCTCAACGCCAGCGAGCAGCTACCCAGGG
CCTACCACAGACCTCTGGGGGCTGTCCCCCGGCCCCGTGCTCGGAGCTTCCATGGCCTGTCACCTCCAGC
CCTTGAGCCCTCCCTGCTACCCCGCTGGGGGAGTGACCCCCGGCTGAGCTGCTCCAGCCCTTCCAGAGGG
GACCCCTCAGCATCCTCTCCCATGGCTGGGGCTCGGAAGAGGACCCTGGCCCAGAGCTCAGAGGACGAGG
ACGAGGGAGTGGAGCTGCTGGGAGTGAGACCTCCCAAAAGGTCCCCCAGCCCAGAACACGAAAACTTTCT
GCTCTTTCCTCTCAGCCTGAGTTTCCTTCTGACAGGAGGACCAGCCCCAGGGAGCCTGCAGGACCCCAGC
ACCCCACTCCTGAACCTGAATGAGCCCCTGGGCCTGGGCCCCTCACTGCTCTCTCCGTACTCAGACGAGG
ACACTACCCAGCCCGGGGGCCCCTTCCAGCCAAGGGCAGGCTCAGCCCAGGCTGACTAGTAATGAACTAG
TCCGTAACTTGAAAGTATTTCGATTTCTTGGCTTTATATATCTTGTGGAAAGGACGACCACGCGAGCTAG
ACGATCGATGA
