>Addgene plasmid #142525 | TFORF0005 | depositor partial sequence | sequence record 279714 | Barcode
CCACGCGAGCTAGACGATCGATGA
